Addgene plasmid #161168: pDONR221-SLC24A5_STOP
Purpose: Gateway entry clone with codon-optimized ORF sequence for subcloning into custom expression vectors. Contains a STOP codon at the end of the codon-optimized ORF sequence.
Depositing lab: RESOLUTE Consortium & Giulio Superti-Furga. Depositing organization: CeMM Research Center for Molecular Medicine. Publication: The RESOLUTE consortium: unlocking SLC transporters for drug discovery. Superti-Furga G, Lackner D, Wiedmer T, Ingles-Prieto A, Barbosa B, Girardi E, Goldmann U, Gurtl B, Klavins K, Klimek C, Lindinger S, Lineiro-Retes E, Muller AC, Onstein S, Redinger G, Reil D, Sedlyarov V, Wolf G, Crawford M, Everley R, ... Steppan CM. Nat Rev Drug Discov. 2020 Jul;19(7):429-430. doi: 10.1038/d41573-020-00056-6. PubMed 32265506.
Backbone
  Vector backbone: pDONR221
  Backbone manufacturer: ThermoFisher Scientific
  Backbone size w/o insert (bp): 2550
  Vector type: Mammalian Expression
Growth in bacteria
  Bacterial resistance: Kanamycin, 50 μg/mL
  Growth temperature: 37°C
  Growth strain: NEB Stable
  Copy number: High Copy
Gene/Insert
  Gene/Insert name: SLC24A5 (alt name: JSX, OCA6)
  Species: H. sapiens (human)
  Insert size (bp): 1503
  Entrez Gene: SLC24A5 (a.k.a. JSX, NCKX5, OCA6, SHEP4)
  Cloning method: Gateway Cloning
  Sequencing primers: 5′ M13-fwd; 3′ M13-rev
Terms and licenses: Academic/Nonprofit Terms; Industry Terms
Depositor comments: This plasmid contains a STOP codon at the end of the codon-optimized ORF. For the version of this plasmid that does not contain a STOP codon, please see Addgene plasmid 132002 For more information on the full Resolute plasmid collection, please see www.addgene.org/depositor-collections/re-solute/. Please provide your feedback on this plasmid to the RESOLUTE consortium by filling out their RESOLUTE repository feedback form: https://forms.office.com/Pages/ResponsePage.aspx?id=0e05yklzmkS7rjFGQL4N7z4feCLQvEJAmVcOCM_u885UN1JJRko0Ukg4TVQwNTZLOUxPQVJWT1NHUCQlQCN0PWcu
How to cite: pDONR221-SLC24A5_STOP was a gift from RESOLUTE Consortium & Giulio Superti-Furga (Addgene plasmid # 161168 ; http://n2t.net/addgene:161168 ; RRID:Addgene_161168)
