[The description below was written by a language model from this plasmid's Addgene catalogue record and pLannotate feature annotations shown in this document.]
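Description:
pDONR221-SLC24A5_STOP is a Gateway entry clone built on the pDONR221 backbone, carrying a codon-optimized open reading frame for human SLC24A5 (also known as NCKX5, JSX or OCA6). The plasmid totals about 4.05 kb and is maintained in E. coli through a high-copy ColE1/pUC-type origin, with kanamycin selection provided by an aminoglycoside phosphotransferase gene. Although the catalogue lists it as a mammalian expression vector, the annotated features show no eukaryotic promoter or polyadenylation signal. The only promoter annotated near the insert is a T7 promoter lying outside attL2 on the opposite strand. In practice, then, it is a shuttle for the ORF rather than an expression plasmid in its own right.

The roughly 1.5 kb SLC24A5 coding sequence sits between attL1 and attL2 sites, which allow directional transfer by LR recombination into any attR-containing destination vector. The rrnB T1 and T2 terminators upstream of attL1 insulate the cassette from read-through transcription in bacteria. The short lacI and lacZα fragments annotated nearby are backbone remnants. SLC24A5 encodes a potassium-dependent sodium/calcium exchanger that is the predominant exchanger of this type in melanocytes and is implicated in melanosomal ion transport and pigmentation.

This version retains a stop codon at the end of the ORF, so it suits destination vectors that express the native protein or add an N-terminal tag. It will not permit C-terminal fusions, for which the depositors provide a companion clone without the stop codon. The plasmid belongs to a consortium collection of solute carrier transporter clones intended for subcloning into custom expression vectors.
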