Features (pLannotate 1.2.2; 10 found; start..end, strand, type, name):
    121..213     +  CDS            lacI (fragment): lac repressor; lacI; The lac repressor binds to the lac operator to inhibit transcription in E. coli. This inhibition can be relieved by adding lactose or isopropyl-β-D-thiogalactopyranoside (IPTG).
    268..295     -  terminator     rrnB T2 terminator: transcription terminator T2 from the E. coli rrnB gene
    427..470     +  terminator     rrnB T1 terminator: Escherichia coli rrnB; transcription terminator T1 from the E. coli rrnB gene
    517..553     -  CDS            lacZα (fragment): LacZα fragment of β-galactosidase; lacZ fragment
    569..668     +  protein_bind   attL1: mutant version of attL; recombination site for the Gateway® LR reaction LR Clonase™
    674..2173    +  CDS            SLC24A5: NCKX5_HUMAN - Also known as JSX, NCKX5. Experimental evidence at protein level: Swiss-Prot protein existence level 1. Cation exchanger involved in pigmentation, possibly by participating in ion transport in melanosomes. Predominant sodium- Calcium exchanger in melanocytes. Probably transports 1 Ca(2+) and 1 K(+) to the melanosome in exchange for 4 cytoplasmic Na(+). From Homo sapiens (Human).
   2178..2277    -  protein_bind   attL2: mutant version of attL; recombination site for the Gateway® LR reaction LR Clonase™
   2295..2313    -  promoter       T7 promoter: promoter for bacteriophage T7 RNA polymerase
   2447..3256    +  CDS            KanR: aminoglycoside phosphotransferase; aph(3')-Ia; confers resistance to kanamycin in bacteria or G418 (Geneticin®) in eukaryotes
   3403..3991    +  rep_origin     ori: high-copy-number ColE1/pMB1/pBR322/pUC origin of replication
>Addgene plasmid #161168 | pDONR221-SLC24A5_STOP | depositor full sequence | sequence record 312270 | Full Sequence
CTTTCCTGCGTTATCCCCTGATTCTGTGGATAACCGTATTACCGCCTTTGAGTGAGCTGATACCGCTCGC
CGCAGCCGAACGACCGAGCGCAGCGAGTCAGTGAGCGAGGAAGCGGAAGAGCGCCCAATACGCAAACCGC
CTCTCCCCGCGCGTTGGCCGATTCATTAATGCAGCTGGCACGACAGGTTTCCCGACTGGAAAGCGGGCAG
TGAGCGCAACGCAATTAATACGCGTACCGCTAGCCAGGAAGAGTTTGTAGAAACGCAAAAAGGCCATCCG
TCAGGATGGCCTTCTGCTTAGTTTGATGCCTGGCAGTTTATGGCGGGCGTCCTGCCCGCCACCCTCCGGG
CCGTTGCTTCACAACGTTCAAATCCGCTCCCGGCGGATTTGTCCTACTCAGGAGAGCGTTCACCGACAAA
CAACAGATAAAACGAAAGGCCCAGTCTTCCGACTGAGCCTTTCGTTTTATTTGATGCCTGGCAGTTCCCT
ACTCTCGCGTTAACGCTAGCATGGATGTTTTCCCAGTCACGACGTTGTAAAACGACGGCCAGTCTTAAGC
TCGGGCCCCAAATAATGATTTTATTTTGACTGATAGTGACCTGTTCGTTGCAACACATTGATGAGCAATG
CTTTTTTATAATGCCAACTTTGTACAAAAAAGCAGGCTCCACCATGCAGACCAAGGGAGGACAGACATGG
GCAAGGAGAGCCCTGCTGCTGGGAATCCTGTGGGCAACCGCACACCTGCCACTGTCTGGCACAAGCCTGC
CACAGAGGCTGCCAAGGGCAACCGGAAACTCTACACAGTGCGTGATCAGCCCTAGCTCCGAGTTCCCAGA
GGGCTTCTTTACCAGGCAGGAGAGGAGGGACGGAGGAATCATCATCTACTTCCTGATCATCGTGTATATG
TTTATGGCCATCTCCATCGTGTGCGACGAGTACTTCCTGCCATCTCTGGAGATCATCTCCGAGTCTCTGG
GACTGAGCCAGGATGTGGCAGGAACCACCTTCATGGCAGCAGGATCTAGCGCCCCAGAGCTGGTGACCGC
CTTCCTGGGCGTGTTTATCACAAAGGGCGATATCGGCATCTCTACCATCCTGGGCAGCGCCATCTATAAC
CTGCTGGGAATCTGCGCAGCATGTGGACTGCTGAGCAATACCGTGTCCACACTGTCTTGCTGGCCTCTGT
TCAGGGACTGTGCAGCATACACCATCTCCGCCGCAGCCGTGCTGGGCATCATCTATGATAACCAGGTGTA
CTGGTATGAGGGCGCCCTGCTGCTGCTGATCTACGGCCTGTATGTGCTGGTGCTGTGCTTTGACATCAAG
ATCAATCAGTACATCATCAAGAAGTGCAGCCCATGCTGTGCCTGTCTGGCCAAGGCCATGGAGAGGTCCG
AGCAGCAGCCACTGATGGGATGGGAGGATGAGGGCCAGCCTTTCATCCGGAGACAGTCCCGCACCGACTC
TGGCATCTTTTACGAGGATAGCGGCTATTCCCAGCTGAGCATCTCCCTGCACGGACTGTCTCAGGTGAGC
GAGGACCCACCTAGCGTGTTCAACATGCCTGAGGCCGATCTGAAGCGGATCTTTTGGGTGCTGTCCCTGC
CAATCATCACACTGCTGTTCCTGACCACACCCGACTGCAGAAAGAAGTTCTGGAAGAACTACTTCGTGAT
CACATTCTTTATGTCCGCCATCTGGATCTCTGCCTTTACCTATATCCTGGTGTGGATGGTGACCATCACA
GGCGAGACCCTGGAGATCCCCGACACCGTGATGGGACTGACACTGCTGGCAGCAGGCACCTCCATCCCTG
ATACAATCGCCTCTGTGCTGGTGGCCAGGAAGGGCAAGGGCGACATGGCCATGAGCAACATCGTGGGCTC
CAACGTGTTCGATATGCTGTGCCTGGGCATCCCTTGGTTCATCAAGACAGCCTTTATCAACGGCAGCGCC
CCAGCAGAAGTGAATTCCAGGGGACTGACCTACATCACAATCAGCCTGAACATCTCCATCATCTTCCTGT
TTCTGGCCGTGCACTTTAATGGCTGGAAGCTGGATAGAAAGCTGGGCATCGTGTGCCTGCTGTCTTACCT
GGGCCTGGCCACCCTGAGCGTGCTGTATGAGCTGGGCATCATCGGCAACAATAAGATCCGCGGCTGTGGC
GGCTAAGACCCAGCTTTCTTGTACAAAGTTGGCATTATAAGAAAGCATTGCTTATCAATTTGTTGCAACG
AACAGGTCACTATCAGTCAAAATAAAATCATTATTTGCCATCCAGCTGATATCCCCTATAGTGAGTCGTA
TTACATGGTCATAGCTGTTTCCTGGCAGCTCTGGCCCGTGTCTCAAAATCTCTGATGTTACATTGCACAA
GATAAAATAATATCATCATGAACAATAAAACTGTCTGCTTACATAAACAGTAATACAAGGGGTGTTATGA
GCCATATTCAACGGGAAACGTCGAGGCCGCGATTAAATTCCAACATGGATGCTGATTTATATGGGTATAA
ATGGGCTCGCGATAATGTCGGGCAATCAGGTGCGACAATCTATCGCTTGTATGGGAAGCCCGATGCGCCA
GAGTTGTTTCTGAAACATGGCAAAGGTAGCGTTGCCAATGATGTTACAGATGAGATGGTCAGACTAAACT
GGCTGACGGAATTTATGCCTCTTCCGACCATCAAGCATTTTATCCGTACTCCTGATGATGCATGGTTACT
CACCACTGCGATCCCCGGAAAAACAGCATTCCAGGTATTAGAAGAATATCCTGATTCAGGTGAAAATATT
GTTGATGCGCTGGCAGTGTTCCTGCGCCGGTTGCATTCGATTCCTGTTTGTAATTGTCCTTTTAACAGCG
ATCGCGTATTTCGTCTCGCTCAGGCGCAATCACGAATGAATAACGGTTTGGTTGATGCGAGTGATTTTGA
TGACGAGCGTAATGGCTGGCCTGTTGAACAAGTCTGGAAAGAAATGCATAAACTTTTGCCATTCTCACCG
GATTCAGTCGTCACTCATGGTGATTTCTCACTTGATAACCTTATTTTTGACGAGGGGAAATTAATAGGTT
GTATTGATGTTGGACGAGTCGGAATCGCAGACCGATACCAGGATCTTGCCATCCTATGGAACTGCCTCGG
TGAGTTTTCTCCTTCATTACAGAAACGGCTTTTTCAAAAATATGGTATTGATAATCCTGATATGAATAAA
TTGCAGTTTCATTTGATGCTCGATGAGTTTTTCTAATCAGAATTGGTTAATTGGTTGTAACACTGGCAGA
GCATTACGCTGACTTGACGGGACGGCGCAAGCTCATGACCAAAATCCCTTAACGTGAGTTACGCGTCGTT
CCACTGAGCGTCAGACCCCGTAGAAAAGATCAAAGGATCTTCTTGAGATCCTTTTTTTCTGCGCGTAATC
TGCTGCTTGCAAACAAAAAAACCACCGCTACCAGCGGTGGTTTGTTTGCCGGATCAAGAGCTACCAACTC
TTTTTCCGAAGGTAACTGGCTTCAGCAGAGCGCAGATACCAAATACTGTTCTTCTAGTGTAGCCGTAGTT
AGGCCACCACTTCAAGAACTCTGTAGCACCGCCTACATACCTCGCTCTGCTAATCCTGTTACCAGTGGCT
GCTGCCAGTGGCGATAAGTCGTGTCTTACCGGGTTGGACTCAAGACGATAGTTACCGGATAAGGCGCAGC
GGTCGGGCTGAACGGGGGGTTCGTGCACACAGCCCAGCTTGGAGCGAACGACCTACACCGAACTGAGATA
CCTACAGCGTGAGCTATGAGAAAGCGCCACGCTTCCCGAAGGGAGAAAGGCGGACAGGTATCCGGTAAGC
GGCAGGGTCGGAACAGGAGAGCGCACGAGGGAGCTTCCAGGGGGAAACGCCTGGTATCTTTATAGTCCTG
TCGGGTTTCGCCACCTCTGACTTGAGCGTCGATTTTTGTGATGCTCGTCAGGGGGGCGGAGCCTATGGAA
AAACGCCAGCAACGCGGCCTTTTTACGGTTCCTGGCCTTTTGCTGGCCTTTTGCTCACATGTT
