>Addgene plasmid #161168 | pDONR221-SLC24A5_STOP | depositor partial sequence | sequence record 312271 | Codon-optimized ORF of SLC24A5
ATGCAGACCAAGGGAGGACAGACATGGGCAAGGAGAGCCCTGCTGCTGGGAATCCTGTGGGCAACCGCAC
ACCTGCCACTGTCTGGCACAAGCCTGCCACAGAGGCTGCCAAGGGCAACCGGAAACTCTACACAGTGCGT
GATCAGCCCTAGCTCCGAGTTCCCAGAGGGCTTCTTTACCAGGCAGGAGAGGAGGGACGGAGGAATCATC
ATCTACTTCCTGATCATCGTGTATATGTTTATGGCCATCTCCATCGTGTGCGACGAGTACTTCCTGCCAT
CTCTGGAGATCATCTCCGAGTCTCTGGGACTGAGCCAGGATGTGGCAGGAACCACCTTCATGGCAGCAGG
ATCTAGCGCCCCAGAGCTGGTGACCGCCTTCCTGGGCGTGTTTATCACAAAGGGCGATATCGGCATCTCT
ACCATCCTGGGCAGCGCCATCTATAACCTGCTGGGAATCTGCGCAGCATGTGGACTGCTGAGCAATACCG
TGTCCACACTGTCTTGCTGGCCTCTGTTCAGGGACTGTGCAGCATACACCATCTCCGCCGCAGCCGTGCT
GGGCATCATCTATGATAACCAGGTGTACTGGTATGAGGGCGCCCTGCTGCTGCTGATCTACGGCCTGTAT
GTGCTGGTGCTGTGCTTTGACATCAAGATCAATCAGTACATCATCAAGAAGTGCAGCCCATGCTGTGCCT
GTCTGGCCAAGGCCATGGAGAGGTCCGAGCAGCAGCCACTGATGGGATGGGAGGATGAGGGCCAGCCTTT
CATCCGGAGACAGTCCCGCACCGACTCTGGCATCTTTTACGAGGATAGCGGCTATTCCCAGCTGAGCATC
TCCCTGCACGGACTGTCTCAGGTGAGCGAGGACCCACCTAGCGTGTTCAACATGCCTGAGGCCGATCTGA
AGCGGATCTTTTGGGTGCTGTCCCTGCCAATCATCACACTGCTGTTCCTGACCACACCCGACTGCAGAAA
GAAGTTCTGGAAGAACTACTTCGTGATCACATTCTTTATGTCCGCCATCTGGATCTCTGCCTTTACCTAT
ATCCTGGTGTGGATGGTGACCATCACAGGCGAGACCCTGGAGATCCCCGACACCGTGATGGGACTGACAC
TGCTGGCAGCAGGCACCTCCATCCCTGATACAATCGCCTCTGTGCTGGTGGCCAGGAAGGGCAAGGGCGA
CATGGCCATGAGCAACATCGTGGGCTCCAACGTGTTCGATATGCTGTGCCTGGGCATCCCTTGGTTCATC
AAGACAGCCTTTATCAACGGCAGCGCCCCAGCAGAAGTGAATTCCAGGGGACTGACCTACATCACAATCA
GCCTGAACATCTCCATCATCTTCCTGTTTCTGGCCGTGCACTTTAATGGCTGGAAGCTGGATAGAAAGCT
GGGCATCGTGTGCCTGCTGTCTTACCTGGGCCTGGCCACCCTGAGCGTGCTGTATGAGCTGGGCATCATC
GGCAACAATAAGATCCGCGGCTGTGGCGGCTAA
